>Addgene plasmid #105823 | mV-MxCBD_655 | depositor full sequence | sequence record 200396 | mV-MxCBD_655 sequence 6760 bps
GACGGATCGGGAGATCTCCCGATCCCCTATGGTGCACTCTCAGTACAATCTGCTCTGATGCCGCATAGTT
AAGCCAGTATCTGCTCCCTGCTTGTGTGTTGGAGGTCGCTGAGTAGTGCGCGAGCAAAATTTAAGCTACA
ACAAGGCAAGGCTTGACCGACAATTGCATGAAGAATCTGCTTAGGGTTAGGCGTTTTGCGCTGCTTCGCG
ATGTACGGGCCAGATATACGCGTTGACATTGATTATTGACTAGTTATTAATAGTAATCAATTACGGGGTC
ATTAGTTCATAGCCCATATATGGAGTTCCGCGTTACATAACTTACGGTAAATGGCCCGCCTGGCTGACCG
CCCAACGACCCCCGCCCATTGACGTCAATAATGACGTATGTTCCCATAGTAACGCCAATAGGGACTTTCC
ATTGACGTCAATGGGTGGAGTATTTACGGTAAACTGCCCACTTGGCAGTACATCAAGTGTATCATATGCC
AAGTACGCCCCCTATTGACGTCAATGACGGTAAATGGCCCGCCTGGCATTATGCCCAGTACATGACCTTA
TGGGACTTTCCTACTTGGCAGTACATCTACGTATTAGTCATCGCTATTACCATGGTGATGCGGTTTTGGC
AGTACATCAATGGGCGTGGATAGCGGTTTGACTCACGGGGATTTCCAAGTCTCCACCCCATTGACGTCAA
TGGGAGTTTGTTTTGGCACCAAAATCAACGGGACTTTCCAAAATGTCGTAACAACTCCGCCCCATTGACG
CAAATGGGCGGTAGGCGTGTACGGTGGGAGGTCTATATAAGCAGAGCTCTCTGGCTAACTAGAGAACCCA
CTGCTTACTGGCTTATCGAAATTAATACGACTCACTATAGGGAGACCCAAGCTGGCTAGCGGCGCCGGTA
CCGGTAGCATGGTGAGCAAGGGCGAGGAGCTGTTCACCGGGGTGGTGCCCATCCTGGTCGAGCTGGACGG
CGACGTAAACGGCCACAAGTTCAGCGTGTCCGGCGAGGGCGAGGGCGATGCCACCTACGGCAAGCTGACC
CTGAAGCTGATCTGCACCACCGGCAAGCTGCCCGTGCCCTGGCCCACCCTCGTGACCACCCTGGGCTACG
GCCTGCAGTGCTTCGCCCGCTACCCCGACCACATGAAGCAGCACGACTTCTTCAAGTCCGCCATGCCCGA
AGGCTACGTCCAGGAGCGCACCATCTTCTTCAAGGACGACGGCAACTACAAGACCCGCGCCGAGGTGAAG
TTCGAGGGCGACACCCTGGTGAACCGCATCGAGCTGAAGGGCATCGACTTCAAGGAGGACGGCAACATCC
TGGGGCACAAGCTGGAGTACAACTACAACAGCCACAACGTCTATATCACCGCCGACAAGCAGAAGAACGG
CATCAAGGCCAACTTCAAGATCCGCCACAACATCGAGGACGGCGGCGTGCAGCTCGCCGACCACTACCAG
CAGAACACCCCCATCGGCGACGGCCCCGTGCTGCTGCCCGACAACCACTACCTGAGCTACCAGTCCAAAC
TGAGCAAAGACCCCAACGAGAAGCGCGATCACATGGTCCTGCTGGAGTTCGTGACCGCCGCCGGGATCAC
TCTCGGCATGGACGAGCTGTACAAGGGCAGTTCAGGATCATCCGGTCCACACGCAGAGACTTGGAGGGAA
TCTATGCTTGCCGCCACACAAGCCTACGACCAGCCTAGAGTATCAGATGTACTGGATGAGGTCCTTGCGG
CTCTGCCCCCTCTGAAGGCCTTCGATGAAGTGCTGGCCCCTTTGCTGTGCGATGTCGGAGAGCGGTGGGA
GAGCGGAACCCTGACAGTTGCGCAGGAACATCTGGTCTCACAGATGGTGCGCGCCCGGCTGGTGAGTCTG
CTGCACGCGGCACCATTGGGACGCCACAGACATGGCGTTCTCGCCTGTTTCCCAGAGGAGGAGCATGAGA
TGGGCTTGCTTGGTGCCGCCTTGAGACTCCGCCATCTCGGCGTTAGAGTAACCCTGCTCGGCCAGCGAGT
GCCAGCCGAGGACCTCGGGCGAGCAGTGTTGGCCCTGCGCCCGGACTTCGTGGGCCTGTCAACAGTTGCA
AGCAGGAGCGCAGAGGACTTCGAGGATACCTTGACCCGACTCCGCCAGGCCCTGCCAAGGGGCCTCCCTG
TATGGGTGGGCGGGGCAGCCGCAAGGTCTCATCAGGCCGTGTGCGAGCGCCTGGCAGTCCATGTTTTTCA
GGGCGAAGAAGATTGGGATAGACTTGCCGGAACACCCGGATAAAAGCTTGATCCGGCTGCTAACAAAGCG
GATCCGAGCTCGGTACCAAGCTTAAGTTTAAACCGCTGATCAGCCTCGACTGTGCCTTCTAGTTGCCAGC
CATCTGTTGTTTGCCCCTCCCCCGTGCCTTCCTTGACCCTGGAAGGTGCCACTCCCACTGTCCTTTCCTA
ATAAAATGAGGAAATTGCATCGCATTGTCTGAGTAGGTGTCATTCTATTCTGGGGGGTGGGGTGGGGCAG
GACAGCAAGGGGGAGGATTGGGAAGACAATAGCAGGCATGCTGGGGATGCGGTGGGCTCTATGGCTTCTG
AGGCGGAAAGAACCAGCTGGGGCTCTAGGGGGTATCCCC
[124 nt withheld, positions 2630-2753]
C
[91 nt withheld, positions 2755-2845]
A
[49 nt withheld, positions 2847-2895]
CCTTTGACGTTGGAGTCCACGTTCTTT
[37 nt withheld, positions 2923-2959]
ACCCTATCTCGGTCTATTCTTTTGATTTATAAGGGATTTTGCCGATTTCGGCCTATTGGTTAAAAAATGA
GCTGATTTAACAAAAATTTAACGCGAATTAATTCTGTGGAATGTGTGTCAGTTAGGGTGTGGAAAGTCCC
CAGGCTCCCCAGCAGGCAGAAGTATGCAAAGCATGCATCTCAATTAGTCAGCAACCAGGTGTGGAAAGTC
CCCAGGCTCCCCAGCAGGCAGAAGTATGCAAAGCATGCATCTCAATTAGTCAGCAACCATAGTCCCGCCC
CTAACTCCGCCCATCCCGCCCCTAACTCCGCCCAGTTCCGCCCATTCTCCGCCCCATGGCTGACTAATTT
TTTTTATTTATGCAGAGGCCGAGGCCGCCTCTGCCTCTGAGCTATTCCAGAAGTAGTGAGGAGGCTTTTT
TGGAGGCCTAGGCTTTTGCAAAAAGCTCCCGGGAGCTTGTATATCCATTTTCGGATCTGATCAAGAGACA
GGATGAGGATCGTTTCGCATGATTGAACAAGATGGATTGCACGCAGGTTCTCCGGCCGCTTGGGTGGAGA
GGCTATTCGGCTATGACTGGGCACAACAGACAATCGGCTGCTCTGATGCCGCCGTGTTCCGGCTGTCAGC
GCAGGGGCGCCCGGTTCTTTTTGTCAAGACCGACCTGTCCGGTGCCCTGAATGAACTGCAGGACGAGGCA
GCGCGGCTATCGTGGCTGGCCACGACGGGCGTTCCTTGCGCAGCTGTGCTCGACGTTGTCACTGAAGCGG
GAAGGGACTGGCTGCTATTGGGCGAAGTGCCGGGGCAGGATCTCCTGTCATCTCACCTTGCTCCTGCCGA
GAAAGTATCCATCATGGCTGATGCAATGCGGCGGCTGCATACGCTTGATCCGGCTACCTGCCCATTCGAC
CACCAAGCGAAACATCGCATCGAGCGAGCACGTACTCGGATGGAAGCCGGTCTTGTCGATCAGGATGATC
TGGACGAAGAACATCAGGGGCTCGCGCCAGCCGAACTGTTCGCCAGGCTCAAGGCGCGCATGCCCGACGG
CGAGGATCTCGTCGTGACCCATGGCGATGCCTGCTTGCCGAATATCATGGTGGAAAATGGCCGCTTTTCT
GGATTCATCGACTGTGGCCGGCTGGGTGTGGCGGACCGCTATCAGGACATAGCGTTGGCTACCCGTGATA
TTGCTGAAGAACTTGGCGGCGAATGGGCTGACCGCTTCCTCGTGCTTTACGGTATCGCCGCTCCCGATTC
GCAGCGCATCGCCTTCTATCGCCTTCTTGACGAGTTCTTCTGAGCGGGACTCTGGGGTTCGAAATGACCG
ACCAAGCGACGCCCAACCTGCCATCACGAGATTTCGATTCCACCGCCGCCTTCTATGAAAGGTTGGGCTT
CGGAATCGTTTTCCGGGACGCCGGCTGGATGATCCTCCAGCGCGGGGATCTCATGCTGGAGTTCTTCGCC
CACCCCAACTTGTTTATTGCAGCTTATAATGGTTACAAATAAAGCAATAGCATCACAAATTTCACAAATA
AAGCATTTTTTTCACTGCATTCTAGTTGTGGTTTGTCCAAACTCATCAATGTATCTTATCATGTCTGTAT
ACCGTCGACCTCTAGCTAGAGCTTGGCGTAATCATGGTCATAGCTGTTTCCTGTGTGAAATTGTTATCCG
CTCACAATTCCACACAACATACGAGCCGGAAGCATAAAGTGTAAAGCCTGGGGTGCCTAATGAGTGAGCT
AACTCACATTAATTGCGTTGCGCTCACTGCCCGCTTTCCAGTCGGGAAACCTGTCGTGCCAGCTGCATTA
ATGAATCGGCCAACGCGCGGGGAGAGGCGGTTTGCGTATTGGGCGCTCTTGCGCTTCCTCGCTCACTGAC
TCGCTGCGCTCGGTCGTTCGGCTGCGGCGAGCGGTATCAGCTCACTCAAAGGCGGTAATACGGTTATCCA
CAGAATCAGGGGATAACGCAGGAAAGAACATGTGAGCAAAAGGCCAGCAAAAGGCCAGGAACCGTAAAAA
GGCCGCGTTGCTGGCGTTTTTCCATAGGCTCCGCCCCCCTGACGAGCATCACAAAAATCGACGCTCAAGT
CAGAGGTGGCGAAACCCGACAGGACTATAAAGATACCAGGCGTTTCCCCCTGGAAGCTCCCTCGTGCGCT
CTCCTGTTCCGACCCTGCCGCTTACCGGATACCTGTCCGCCTTTCTCCCTTCGGGAAGCGTGGCGCTTTC
TCATAGCTCACGCTGTAGGTATCTCAGTTCGGTGTAGGTCGTTCGCTCCAAGCTGGGCTGTGTGCACGAA
CCCCCCGTTCAGCCCGACCGCTGCGCCTTATCCGGTAACTATCGTCTTGAGTCCAACCCGGTAAGACACG
ACTTATCGCCACTGGCAGCAGCCACTGGTAACAGGATTAGCAGAGCGAGGTATGTAGGCGGTGCTACAGA
GTTCTTGAAGTGGTGGCCTAACTACGGCTACACTAGAAGAACAGTATTTGGTATCTGCGCTCTGCTGAAG
CCAGTTACCTTCGGAAAAAGAGTTGGTAGCTCTTGATCCGGCAAACAAACCACCGCTGGTAGCGGTTTTT
TTGTTTGCAAGCAGCAGATTACGCGCAGAAAAAAAGGATCTCAAGAAGATCCTTTGATCTTTTCTACGGG
GTCTGACGCTCAGTGGAACGAAAACTCACGTTAAGGGATTTTGGTCATGAGATTATCAAAAAGGATCTTC
ACCTAGATCCTTTTAAATTAAAAATGAAGTTTTAAATCAATCTAAAGTATATATGAGTAAACTTGGTCTG
ACAGTTACCAATGCTTAATCAGTGAGGCACCTATCTCAGCGATCTGTCTATTTCGTTCATCCATAGTTGC
CTGACTCCCCGTCGTGTAGATAACTACGATACGGGAGGGCTTACCATCTGGCCCCAGTGCTGCAATGATA
CCGCGGGACCCACGCTCACCGGCTCCAGATTTATCAGCAATAAACCAGCCAGCCGGAAGGGCCGAGCGCA
GAAGTGGTCCTGCAACTTTATCCGCCTCCATCCAGTCTATTAATTGTTGCCGGGAAGCTAGAGTAAGTAG
TTCGCCAGTTAATAGTTTGCGCAACGTTGTTGCCATTGCTACAGGCATCGTGGTGTCACGCTCGTCGTTT
GGTATGGCTTCATTCAGCTCCGGTTCCCAACGATCAAGGCGAGTTACATGATCCCCCATGTTGTGCAAAA
AAGCGGTTAGCTCCTTCGGTCCTCCGATCGTTGTCAGAAGTAAGTTGGCCGCAGTGTTATCACTCATGGT
TATGGCAGCACTGCATAATTCTCTTACTGTCATGCCATCCGTAAGATGCTTTTCTGTGACTGGTGAGTAC
TCAACCAAGTCATTCTGAGAATAGTGTATGCGGCGACCGAGTTGCTCTTGCCCGGCGTCAATACGGGATA
ATACCGCGCCACATAGCAGAACTTTAAAAGTGCTCATCATTGGAAAACGTTCTTCGGGGCGAAAACTCTC
AAGGATCTTACCGCTGTTGAGATCCAGTTCGATGTAACCCACTCGTGCACCCAACTGATCTTCAGCATCT
TTTACTTTCACCAGCGTTTCTGGGTGAGCAAAAACAGGAAGGCAAAATGCCGCAAAAAAGGGAATAAGGG
CGACACGGAAATGTTGAATACTCATACTCTTCCTTTTTCAATATTATTGAAGCATTTATCAGGGTTATTG
TCTCATGAGCGGATACATATTTGAATGTATTTAGAAAAATAAACAAATAGGGGTTCCGCGCACATTTCCC
CGAAAAGTGCCACCTGACGTC
Features (pLannotate 1.2.2; 21 found; start..end, strand, type, name):
     28..80      -  misc_feature   bom (fragment): basis of mobility region from pBR322
    235..614     +  enhancer       CMV enhancer: human cytomegalovirus immediate early enhancer
    615..818     +  promoter       CMV promoter: human cytomegalovirus (CMV) immediate early promoter
    814..847     +  LTR            5' LTR (truncated) (fragment): truncated 5' long terminal repeat (LTR) from HIV-1
    863..881     +  promoter       T7 promoter: promoter for bacteriophage T7 RNA polymerase
    919..1635    +  CDS            mVenus: mVenus is a basic (constitutively fluorescent) yellow fluorescent protein published in 2006, derived from Aequorea victoria. It is reported to be a rapidly-maturing monomer with moderate acid sensitivity.
   1633..2274    +  CDS            carH (fragment): CARH_MYXXA - Experimental evidence at protein level: Swiss-Prot protein existence level 1. Negative regulator of the carB operon in the dark. Binds specifically to the CarA operator, in the region around the carB promoter, which blocks access to the RNA polymerase. From Myxococcus xanthus.
   2360..2584    +  polyA_signal   bGH poly(A) signal: bovine growth hormone polyadenylation signal
   2588..2609    +  promoter       SV40 promoter (fragment): SV40 enhancer and early promoter
   2630..3058    +  rep_origin     f1 ori (sequence partly withheld): f1 bacteriophage origin of replication; arrow indicates direction of (+) strand synthesis
   3072..3401    +  promoter       SV40 promoter: SV40 enhancer and early promoter
   3468..4259    +  CDS            neo: KKA2_KLEPN - Also known as kan, nptII. Experimental evidence at protein level: Swiss-Prot protein existence level 1. Resistance to kanamycin, neomycin, paromomycin, ribostamycin, butirosin and gentamicin B. From Klebsiella pneumoniae.
   4283..4441    +  CDS            ble (fragment): BLE_KLEPN - Experimental evidence at protein level: Swiss-Prot protein existence level 1. Binding protein with a strong affinity to the bleomycin family of antibiotics. Binds to CL990; an antimitotic-antibiotic compound. From Klebsiella pneumoniae.
   4436..4557    +  polyA_signal   SV40 poly(A) signal: SV40 polyadenylation signal
   4630..4646    -  protein_bind   lac operator: The lac repressor binds to the lac operator to inhibit transcription in E. coli. This inhibition can be relieved by adding lactose or isopropyl-β-D-thiogalactopyranoside (IPTG). lac repressor encoded by lacI
   4654..4684    -  promoter       lac promoter: promoter for the E. coli lac operon
   4699..4720    -  protein_bind   CAP binding site: CAP binding activates transcription in the presence of cAMP. E. coli catabolite activator protein
   4733..4825    -  CDS            lacI (fragment): lac repressor; lacI; The lac repressor binds to the lac operator to inhibit transcription in E. coli. This inhibition can be relieved by adding lactose or isopropyl-β-D-thiogalactopyranoside (IPTG).
   5008..5593    -  rep_origin     ori: high-copy-number ColE1/pMB1/pBR322/pUC origin of replication
   5764..6624    -  CDS            AmpR: β-lactamase; bla; confers resistance to ampicillin, carbenicillin, and related antibiotics
   6625..6729    -  promoter       AmpR promoter: bla
