>Addgene plasmid #105823 | mV-MxCBD_655 | addgene full sequence | sequence record 209191 | Addgene NGS Result
GCATAGTTAAGCCAGTATCTGCTCCCTGCTTGTGTGTTGGAGGTCGCTGAGTAGTGCGCGAGCAAAATTT
AAGCTACAACAAGGCAAGGCTTGACCGACAATTGCATGAAGAATCTGCTTAGGGTTAGGCGTTTTGCGCT
GCTTCGCGATGTACGGGCCAGATATACGCGTTGACATTGATTATTGACTAGTTATTAATAGTAATCAATT
ACGGGGTCATTAGTTCATAGCCCATATATGGAGTTCCGCGTTACATAACTTACGGTAAATGGCCCGCCTG
GCTGACCGCCCAACGACCCCCGCCCATTGACGTCAATAATGACGTATGTTCCCATAGTAACGCCAATAGG
GACTTTCCATTGACGTCAATGGGTGGAGTATTTACGGTAAACTGCCCACTTGGCAGTACATCAAGTGTAT
CATATGCCAAGTACGCCCCCTATTGACGTCAATGACGGTAAATGGCCCGCCTGGCATTATGCCCAGTACA
TGACCTTATGGGACTTTCCTACTTGGCAGTACATCTACGTATTAGTCATCGCTATTACCATGGTGATGCG
GTTTTGGCAGTACATCAATGGGCGTGGATAGCGGTTTGACTCACGGGGATTTCCAAGTCTCCACCCCATT
GACGTCAATGGGAGTTTGTTTTGGCACCAAAATCAACGGGACTTTCCAAAATGTCGTAACAACTCCGCCC
CATTGACGCAAATGGGCGGTAGGCGTGTACGGTGGGAGGTCTATATAAGCAGAGCTCTCTGGCTAACTAG
AGAACCCACTGCTTACTGGCTTATCGAAATTAATACGACTCACTATAGGGAGACCCAAGCTGGCTAGCGG
CGCCGGTACCGGTAGCATGGTGAGCAAGGGCGAGGAGCTGTTCACCGGGGTGGTGCCCATCCTGGTCGAG
CTGGACGGCGACGTAAACGGCCACAAGTTCAGCGTGTCCGGCGAGGGCGAGGGCGATGCCACCTACGGCA
AGCTGACCCTGAAGCTGATCTGCACCACCGGCAAGCTGCCCGTGCCCTGGCCCACCCTCGTGACCACCCT
GGGCTACGGCCTGCAGTGCTTCGCCCGCTACCCCGACCACATGAAGCAGCACGACTTCTTCAAGTCCGCC
ATGCCCGAAGGCTACGTCCAGGAGCGCACCATCTTCTTCAAGGACGACGGCAACTACAAGACCCGCGCCG
AGGTGAAGTTCGAGGGCGACACCCTGGTGAACCGCATCGAGCTGAAGGGCATCGACTTCAAGGAGGACGG
CAACATCCTGGGGCACAAGCTGGAGTACAACTACAACAGCCACAACGTCTATATCACCGCCGACAAGCAG
AAGAACGGCATCAAGGCCAACTTCAAGATCCGCCACAACATCGAGGACGGCGGCGTGCAGCTCGCCGACC
ACTACCAGCAGAACACCCCCATCGGCGACGGCCCCGTGCTGCTGCCCGACAACCACTACCTGAGCTACCA
GTCCAAACTGAGCAAAGACCCCAACGAGAAGCGCGATCACATGGTCCTGCTGGAGTTCGTGACCGCCGCC
GGGATCACTCTCGGCATGGACGAGCTGTACAAGGGCAGTTCAGGATCATCCGGTCCACACGCAGAGACTT
GGAGGGAATCTATGCTTGCCGCCACACAAGCCTACGACCAGCCTAGAGTATCAGATGTACTGGATGAGGT
CCTTGCGGCTCTGCCCCCTCTGAAGGCCTTCGATGAAGTGCTGGCCCCTTTGCTGTGCGATGTCGGAGAG
CGGTGGGAGAGCGGAACCCTGACAGTTGCGCAGGAACATCTGGTCTCACAGATGGTGCGCGCCCGGCTGG
TGAGTCTGCTGCACGCGGCACCATTGGGACGCCACAGACATGGCGTTCTCGCCTGTTTCCCAGAGGAGGA
GCATGAGATGGGCTTGCTTGGTGCCGCCTTGAGACTCCGCCATCTCGGCGTTAGAGTAACCCTGCTCGGC
CAGCGAGTGCCAGCCGAGGACCTCGGGCGAGCAGTGTTGGCCCTGCGCCCGGACTTCGTGGGCCTGTCAA
CAGTTGCAAGCAGGAGCGCAGAGGACTTCGAGGATACCTTGACCCGACTCCGCCAGGCCCTGCCAAGGGG
CCTCCCTGTATGGGTGGGCGGGGCAGCCGCAAGGTCTCATCAGGCCGTGTGCGAGCGCCTGGCAGTCCAT
GTTTTTCAGGGCGAAGAAGATTGGGATAGACTTGCCGGAACACCCGGATAAAAGCTTGATCCGGCTGCTA
ACAAAGCGGATCCGAGCTCGGTACCAAGCTTAAGTTTAAACCGCTGATCAGCCTCGACTGTGCCTTCTAG
TTGCCAGCCATCTGTTGTTTGCCCCTCCCCCGTGCCTTCCTTGACCCTGGAAGGTGCCACTCCCACTGTC
CTTTCCTAATAAAATGAGGAAATTGCATCGCATTGTCTGAGTAGGTGTCATTCTATTCTGGGGGGTGGGG
TGGGGCAGGACAGCAAGGGGGAGGATTGGGAAGACAATAGCAGGCATGCTGGGGATGCGGTGGGCTCTAT
GGCTTCTGAGGCGGAAAGAACCAGCTGGGGCTCTAGGGGGTATCCCC
[124 nt withheld, positions 2568-2691]
C
[91 nt withheld, positions 2693-2783]
A
[49 nt withheld, positions 2785-2833]
CCTTTGACGTTGGAGTCCACGTTCTTT
[37 nt withheld, positions 2861-2897]
ACCCTATCTCGGTCTATTCTTTTGATTTATAAGGGATTTTGCCGATTTCGGCCTATTGGTTAAAAAATGA
GCTGATTTAACAAAAATTTAACGCGAATTAATTCTGTGGAATGTGTGTCAGTTAGGGTGTGGAAAGTCCC
CAGGCTCCCCAGCAGGCAGAAGTATGCAAAGCATGCATCTCAATTAGTCAGCAACCAGGTGTGGAAAGTC
CCCAGGCTCCCCAGCAGGCAGAAGTATGCAAAGCATGCATCTCAATTAGTCAGCAACCATAGTCCCGCCC
CTAACTCCGCCCATCCCGCCCCTAACTCCGCCCAGTTCCGCCCATTCTCCGCCCCATGGCTGACTAATTT
TTTTTATTTATGCAGAGGCCGAGGCCGCCTCTGCCTCTGAGCTATTCCAGAAGTAGTGAGGAGGCTTTTT
TGGAGGCCTAGGCTTTTGCAAAAAGCTCCCGGGAGCTTGTATATCCATTTTCGGATCTGATCAAGAGACA
GGATGAGGATCGTTTCGCATGATTGAACAAGATGGATTGCACGCAGGTTCTCCGGCCGCTTGGGTGGAGA
GGCTATTCGGCTATGACTGGGCACAACAGACAATCGGCTGCTCTGATGCCGCCGTGTTCCGGCTGTCAGC
GCAGGGGCGCCCGGTTCTTTTTGTCAAGACCGACCTGTCCGGTGCCCTGAATGAACTGCAGGACGAGGCA
GCGCGGCTATCGTGGCTGGCCACGACGGGCGTTCCTTGCGCAGCTGTGCTCGACGTTGTCACTGAAGCGG
GAAGGGACTGGCTGCTATTGGGCGAAGTGCCGGGGCAGGATCTCCTGTCATCTCACCTTGCTCCTGCCGA
GAAAGTATCCATCATGGCTGATGCAATGCGGCGGCTGCATACGCTTGATCCGGCTACCTGCCCATTCGAC
CACCAAGCGAAACATCGCATCGAGCGAGCACGTACTCGGATGGAAGCCGGTCTTGTCGATCAGGATGATC
TGGACGAAGAGCATCAGGGGCTCGCGCCAGCCGAACTGTTCGCCAGGCTCAAGGCGCGCATGCCCGACGG
CGAGGATCTCGTCGTGACCCATGGCGATGCCTGCTTGCCGAATATCATGGTGGAAAATGGCCGCTTTTCT
GGATTCATCGACTGTGGCCGGCTGGGTGTGGCGGACCGCTATCAGGACATAGCGTTGGCTACCCGTGATA
TTGCTGAAGAGCTTGGCGGCGAATGGGCTGACCGCTTCCTCGTGCTTTACGGTATCGCCGCTCCCGATTC
GCAGCGCATCGCCTTCTATCGCCTTCTTGACGAGTTCTTCTGAGCGGGACTCTGGGGTTCGAAATGACCG
ACCAAGCGACGCCCAACCTGCCATCACGAGATTTCGATTCCACCGCCGCCTTCTATGAAAGGTTGGGCTT
CGGAATCGTTTTCCGGGACGCCGGCTGGATGATCCTCCAGCGCGGGGATCTCATGCTGGAGTTCTTCGCC
CACCCCAACTTGTTTATTGCAGCTTATAATGGTTACAAATAAAGCAATAGCATCACAAATTTCACAAATA
AAGCATTTTTTTCACTGCATTCTAGTTGTGGTTTGTCCAAACTCATCAATGTATCTTATCATGTCTGTAT
ACCGTCGACCTCTAGCTAGAGCTTGGCGTAATCATGGTCATAGCTGTTTCCTGTGTGAAATTGTTATCCG
CTCACAATTCCACACAACATACGAGCCGGAAGCATAAAGTGTAAAGCCTGGGGTGCCTAATGAGTGAGCT
AACTCACATTAATTGCGTTGCGCTCACTGCCCGCTTTCCAGTCGGGAAACCTGTCGTGCCAGCTGCATTA
ATGAATCGGCCAACGCGCGGGGAGAGGCGGTTTGCGTATTGGGCGCTCTTCCGCTTCCTCGCTCACTGAC
TCGCTGCGCTCGGTCGTTCGGCTGCGGCGAGCGGTATCAGCTCACTCAAAGGCGGTAATACGGTTATCCA
CAGAATCAGGGGATAACGCAGGAAAGAACATGTGAGCAAAAGGCCAGCAAAAGGCCAGGAACCGTAAAAA
GGCCGCGTTGCTGGCGTTTTTCCATAGGCTCCGCCCCCCTGACGAGCATCACAAAAATCGACGCTCAAGT
CAGAGGTGGCGAAACCCGACAGGACTATAAAGATACCAGGCGTTTCCCCCTGGAAGCTCCCTCGTGCGCT
CTCCTGTTCCGACCCTGCCGCTTACCGGATACCTGTCCGCCTTTCTCCCTTCGGGAAGCGTGGCGCTTTC
TCATAGCTCACGCTGTAGGTATCTCAGTTCGGTGTAGGTCGTTCGCTCCAAGCTGGGCTGTGTGCACGAA
CCCCCCGTTCAGCCCGACCGCTGCGCCTTATCCGGTAACTATCGTCTTGAGTCCAACCCGGTAAGACACG
ACTTATCGCCACTGGCAGCAGCCACTGGTAACAGGATTAGCAGAGCGAGGTATGTAGGCGGTGCTACAGA
GTTCTTGAAGTGGTGGCCTAACTACGGCTACACTAGAAGAACAGTATTTGGTATCTGCGCTCTGCTGAAG
CCAGTTACCTTCGGAAAAAGAGTTGGTAGCTCTTGATCCGGCAAACAAACCACCGCTGGTAGCGGTGGTT
TTTTTGTTTGCAAGCAGCAGATTACGCGCAGAAAAAAAGGATCTCAAGAAGATCCTTTGATCTTTTCTAC
GGGGTCTGACGCTCAGTGGAACGAAAACTCACGTTAAGGGATTTTGGTCATGAGATTATCAAAAAGGATC
TTCACCTAGATCCTTTTAAATTAAAAATGAAGTTTTAAATCAATCTAAAGTATATATGAGTAAACTTGGT
CTGACAGTTACCAATGCTTAATCAGTGAGGCACCTATCTCAGCGATCTGTCTATTTCGTTCATCCATAGT
TGCCTGACTCCCCGTCGTGTAGATAACTACGATACGGGAGGGCTTACCATCTGGCCCCAGTGCTGCAATG
ATACCGCGAGACCCACGCTCACCGGCTCCAGATTTATCAGCAATAAACCAGCCAGCCGGAAGGGCCGAGC
GCAGAAGTGGTCCTGCAACTTTATCCGCCTCCATCCAGTCTATTAATTGTTGCCGGGAAGCTAGAGTAAG
TAGTTCGCCAGTTAATAGTTTGCGCAACGTTGTTGCCATTGCTACAGGCATCGTGGTGTCACGCTCGTCG
TTTGGTATGGCTTCATTCAGCTCCGGTTCCCAACGATCAAGGCGAGTTACATGATCCCCCATGTTGTGCA
AAAAAGCGGTTAGCTCCTTCGGTCCTCCGATCGTTGTCAGAAGTAAGTTGGCCGCAGTGTTATCACTCAT
GGTTATGGCAGCACTGCATAATTCTCTTACTGTCATGCCATCCGTAAGATGCTTTTCTGTGACTGGTGAG
TACTCAACCAAGTCATTCTGAGAATAGTGTATGCGGCGACCGAGTTGCTCTTGCCCGGCGTCAATACGGG
ATAATACCGCGCCACATAGCAGAACTTTAAAAGTGCTCATCATTGGAAAACGTTCTTCGGGGCGAAAACT
CTCAAGGATCTTACCGCTGTTGAGATCCAGTTCGATGTAACCCACTCGTGCACCCAACTGATCTTCAGCA
TCTTTTACTTTCACCAGCGTTTCTGGGTGAGCAAAAACAGGAAGGCAAAATGCCGCAAAAAAGGGAATAA
GGGCGACACGGAAATGTTGAATACTCATACTCTTCCTTTTTCAATATTATTGAAGCATTTATCAGGGTTA
TTGTCTCATGAGCGGATACATATTTGAATGTATTTAGAAAAATAAACAAATAGGGGTTCCGCGCACATTT
CCCCGAAAAGTGCCACCTGACGTCGACGGATCGGGAGATCTCCCGATCCCCTATGGTGCACTCTCAGTAC
AATCTGCTCTGATGCC
Features (pLannotate 1.2.2; 21 found; start..end, strand, type, name):
    173..552     +  enhancer       CMV enhancer: human cytomegalovirus immediate early enhancer
    553..756     +  promoter       CMV promoter: human cytomegalovirus (CMV) immediate early promoter
    752..785     +  LTR            5' LTR (truncated) (fragment): truncated 5' long terminal repeat (LTR) from HIV-1
    801..819     +  promoter       T7 promoter: promoter for bacteriophage T7 RNA polymerase
    857..1573    +  CDS            mVenus: mVenus is a basic (constitutively fluorescent) yellow fluorescent protein published in 2006, derived from Aequorea victoria. It is reported to be a rapidly-maturing monomer with moderate acid sensitivity.
   1571..2212    +  CDS            carH (fragment): CARH_MYXXA - Experimental evidence at protein level: Swiss-Prot protein existence level 1. Negative regulator of the carB operon in the dark. Binds specifically to the CarA operator, in the region around the carB promoter, which blocks access to the RNA polymerase. From Myxococcus xanthus.
   2298..2522    +  polyA_signal   bGH poly(A) signal: bovine growth hormone polyadenylation signal
   2526..2547    +  promoter       SV40 promoter (fragment): SV40 enhancer and early promoter
   2568..2996    +  rep_origin     f1 ori (sequence partly withheld): f1 bacteriophage origin of replication; arrow indicates direction of (+) strand synthesis
   3010..3339    +  promoter       SV40 promoter: SV40 enhancer and early promoter
   3406..4197    +  CDS            neo: KKA2_KLEPN - Also known as kan, nptII. Experimental evidence at protein level: Swiss-Prot protein existence level 1. Resistance to kanamycin, neomycin, paromomycin, ribostamycin, butirosin and gentamicin B. From Klebsiella pneumoniae.
   4221..4379    +  CDS            ble (fragment): BLE_KLEPN - Experimental evidence at protein level: Swiss-Prot protein existence level 1. Binding protein with a strong affinity to the bleomycin family of antibiotics. Binds to CL990; an antimitotic-antibiotic compound. From Klebsiella pneumoniae.
   4374..4495    +  polyA_signal   SV40 poly(A) signal: SV40 polyadenylation signal
   4568..4584    -  protein_bind   lac operator: The lac repressor binds to the lac operator to inhibit transcription in E. coli. This inhibition can be relieved by adding lactose or isopropyl-β-D-thiogalactopyranoside (IPTG). lac repressor encoded by lacI
   4592..4622    -  promoter       lac promoter: promoter for the E. coli lac operon
   4637..4658    -  protein_bind   CAP binding site: CAP binding activates transcription in the presence of cAMP. E. coli catabolite activator protein
   4671..4763    -  CDS            lacI (fragment): lac repressor; lacI; The lac repressor binds to the lac operator to inhibit transcription in E. coli. This inhibition can be relieved by adding lactose or isopropyl-β-D-thiogalactopyranoside (IPTG).
   4946..5534    -  rep_origin     ori: high-copy-number ColE1/pMB1/pBR322/pUC origin of replication
   5705..6565    -  CDS            AmpR: β-lactamase; bla; confers resistance to ampicillin, carbenicillin, and related antibiotics
   6566..6670    -  promoter       AmpR promoter: bla
   6729..18      -  misc_feature   bom (fragment) (across the origin): basis of mobility region from pBR322
