[The description below was written by a language model from this plasmid's Addgene catalogue record and pLannotate feature annotations shown in this document.]
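Description:
mV-MxCBD_655 is a mammalian expression plasmid built on the pcDNA3.1(-) backbone that produces a fusion of the yellow fluorescent protein mVenus to MxCBD, the cobalamin-binding domain of the Myxococcus xanthus light-responsive transcriptional regulator CarH. In both the depositor and sequencing-derived feature tables, which agree in layout and differ by only a few nucleotides in length (about 6.76 kb), the mVenus coding sequence sits directly upstream of a partial carH coding segment, consistent with an N-terminal mVenus tag on a CarH fragment rather than the full-length repressor. Expression is driven by the human cytomegalovirus immediate-early enhancer and promoter and terminated by the bovine growth hormone polyadenylation signal. A T7 promoter lies between the CMV promoter and the open reading frame, as is standard for this backbone, and could support in vitro transcription.

The plasmid is maintained in E. coli through a high-copy ColE1/pUC-type origin and selected with ampicillin via the β-lactamase gene; an f1 origin is also present. For mammalian cells, an SV40 early promoter drives the neomycin phosphotransferase gene followed by an SV40 poly(A) signal, allowing G418 selection of stable transfectants. The short HIV-1 LTR, ble, lacI and lac promoter/operator annotations are small fragment matches in backbone sequence and are not evidently functional parts of the design.

The associated work concerns green-light-induced inactivation of receptor signalling using cobalamin-binding domains. The exact experimental role of this fluorescent fusion is not stated in the record beyond expressing mVenus-tagged MxCBD, which allows the domain to be visualised in mammalian cells.
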