Addgene plasmid #105823: mV-MxCBD_655
Purpose: Expresses mVenus-fusion protein of MxCBD (Myxococcus xanthus CarH)
Depositing lab: Harald Janovjak. Depositing organization: Institute of Science and Technology Austria (I.S.T. Austria). Publication: Green-Light-Induced Inactivation of Receptor Signaling Using Cobalamin-Binding Domains. Kainrath S, Stadler M, Reichhart E, Distel M, Janovjak H. Angew Chem Int Ed Engl. 2017 Apr 10;56(16):4608-4611. doi: 10.1002/anie.201611998. Epub 2017 Mar 20. PubMed 28319307.
Backbone
  Vector backbone: pcDNA3.1-
  Vector type: Mammalian Expression
Growth in bacteria
  Bacterial resistance: Ampicillin, 100 μg/mL
  Growth temperature: 37°C
  Growth strain: DH5alpha
  Copy number: Unknown
Gene/Insert
  Gene/Insert name: mV-MxCBD
Terms and licenses: Academic/Nonprofit Terms; Industry Terms: Not Available to Industry
How to cite: mV-MxCBD_655 was a gift from Harald Janovjak (Addgene plasmid # 105823 ; http://n2t.net/addgene:105823 ; RRID:Addgene_105823)
